Addgene plasmid #115977: pSW179 - pML1
Purpose: entry vector for GreenGate cloning method, promoter
Depositing lab: Jan Lohmann. Depositing organization: Universitaet Heidelberg. Publication: A Comprehensive Toolkit for Inducible, Cell Type-Specific Gene Expression in Arabidopsis. Schurholz AK, Lopez-Salmeron V, Li Z, Forner J, Wenzl C, Gaillochet C, Augustin S, Vilches-Barro A, Fuchs M, Gebert M, Lohmann JU, Greb T, Wolf S. Plant Physiol. 2018 Jul 19. pii: pp.18.00463. doi: 10.1104/pp.18.00463. PubMed 30026289.
Backbone
  Vector backbone: A000
  Vector type: Unspecified
Growth in bacteria
  Bacterial resistance: Ampicillin, 100 μg/mL
  Growth temperature: 37°C
  Growth strain: DH5alpha
  Copy number: High Copy
Gene/Insert
  Gene/Insert name: pML1
  Species: A. thaliana (mustard weed)
  Insert size (bp): 3384
  Cloning method: Restriction Enzyme; 5′ cloning site Unknown (unknown if destroyed); 3′ cloning site Unknown (unknown if destroyed)
Terms and licenses: Academic/Nonprofit Terms; Industry Terms: Not Available to Industry
How to cite: pSW179 - pML1 was a gift from Jan Lohmann (Addgene plasmid # 115977 ; http://n2t.net/addgene:115977 ; RRID:Addgene_115977)
