[The description below was written by a language model from this plasmid's Addgene catalogue record and pLannotate feature annotations shown in this document.]
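Description:
pSW179 - pML1 is a GreenGate entry vector carrying a promoter module, built on the backbone recorded as A000, the empty entry plasmid for the promoter position in the GreenGate system. GreenGate is a Golden Gate-style method in which standardised modules (promoter, tags, coding sequence, terminator, plant resistance cassette) held in separate entry plasmids are assembled in a defined order into a plant transformation vector using a type IIS restriction enzyme. The flanking cloning sites and overhangs are not stated in the record. The plasmid is a small, high-copy E. coli vector of about 6.1 kb. It replicates from a ColE1/pUC-type origin and is selected with ampicillin through the bla β-lactamase gene and its native promoter.

The insert is pML1, a 3,384 bp promoter fragment from Arabidopsis thaliana. It has no annotation of its own in the feature table. By position, it corresponds to the unannotated stretch lying between the SP6 promoter and the oppositely oriented T7 promoter. Around it are remnants of a pUC/pGEM-style cloning region: the CAP binding site, lac promoter and operator, a lacZα fragment and a short lacI fragment. Partial bom and rop sequences left over from pBR322 ancestry are also present. None of these appears to have a role in the module's intended use.

The plasmid has no plant selection marker, T-DNA borders or coding payload, so it serves only as a donor of the promoter. According to the associated publication title, it belongs to a toolkit for inducible, cell type-specific gene expression in Arabidopsis, where such promoter modules are combined with other GreenGate parts to direct expression to particular tissues.
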