Features (pLannotate 1.2.2; 12 found; start..end, strand, type, name):
     96..200     +  promoter       AmpR promoter: bla
    201..1061    +  CDS            AmpR: β-lactamase; bla; confers resistance to ampicillin, carbenicillin, and related antibiotics
   1232..1820    +  rep_origin     ori: high-copy-number ColE1/pMB1/pBR322/pUC origin of replication
   2003..2095    +  CDS            lacI (fragment): lac repressor; lacI; The lac repressor binds to the lac operator to inhibit transcription in E. coli. This inhibition can be relieved by adding lactose or isopropyl-β-D-thiogalactopyranoside (IPTG).
   2108..2129    +  protein_bind   CAP binding site: CAP binding activates transcription in the presence of cAMP. E. coli catabolite activator protein
   2144..2174    +  promoter       lac promoter: promoter for the E. coli lac operon
   2182..2198    +  protein_bind   lac operator: The lac repressor binds to the lac operator to inhibit transcription in E. coli. This inhibition can be relieved by adding lactose or isopropyl-β-D-thiogalactopyranoside (IPTG). lac repressor encoded by lacI
   2212..2230    +  promoter       SP6 promoter: promoter for bacteriophage SP6 RNA polymerase
   5657..5675    -  promoter       T7 promoter: promoter for bacteriophage T7 RNA polymerase
   5677..5829    +  CDS            lacZα (fragment): LacZα fragment of β-galactosidase; lacZ fragment
   5835..5934    -  misc_feature   bom (fragment): basis of mobility region from pBR322
   6036..1       -  CDS            rop (fragment) (across the origin): Rop protein, which maintains plasmids at low copy number; rop
>Addgene plasmid #115977 | pSW179 - pML1 | addgene full sequence | sequence record 227024 | Addgene NGS Result
GACGAAAGGGCCTCGTGATACGCCTATTTTTATAGGTTAATGTCATGATAATAATGGTTTCTTAGACGTC
AGGTGGCACTTTTCGGGGAAATGTGCGCGGAACCCCTATTTGTTTATTTTTCTAAATACATTCAAATATG
TATCCGCTCATGAGACAATAACCCTGATAAATGCTTCAATAATATTGAAAAAGGAAGAGTATGAGTATTC
AACATTTCCGTGTCGCCCTTATTCCCTTTTTTGCGGCATTTTGCCTTCCTGTTTTTGCTCACCCAGAAAC
GCTGGTGAAAGTAAAAGATGCTGAAGATCAGTTGGGTGCACGAGTGGGTTACATCGAACTGGATCTCAAC
AGCGGTAAGATCCTTGAGAGTTTTCGCCCCGAAGAACGTTTTCCAATGATGAGCACTTTTAAAGTTCTGC
TATGTGGCGCGGTATTATCCCGTATTGACGCCGGGCAAGAGCAACTCGGTCGCCGCATACACTATTCTCA
GAATGACTTGGTTGAGTACTCACCAGTCACAGAAAAGCATCTTACGGATGGCATGACAGTAAGAGAATTA
TGCAGTGCTGCCATAACCATGAGTGATAACACTGCGGCCAACTTACTTCTGACAACGATCGGAGGACCGA
AGGAGCTAACCGCTTTTTTGCACAACATGGGGGATCATGTAACTCGCCTTGATCGTTGGGAACCGGAGCT
GAATGAAGCCATACCAAACGACGAGCGTGACACCACGATGCCTGTAGCAATGGCAACAACGTTGCGCAAA
CTATTAACTGGCGAACTACTTACTCTAGCTTCCCGGCAACAATTAATAGACTGGATGGAGGCGGATAAAG
TTGCAGGACCACTTCTGCGCTCGGCCCTTCCGGCTGGCTGGTTTATTGCTGATAAATCTGGAGCCGGTGA
GCGTGGCTCTCGAGGTATCATTGCAGCACTGGGGCCAGATGGTAAGCCCTCCCGTATCGTAGTTATCTAC
ACGACGGGGAGTCAGGCAACTATGGATGAACGAAATAGACAGATCGCTGAGATAGGTGCCTCACTGATTA
AGCATTGGTAACTGTCAGACCAAGTTTACTCATATATACTTTAGATTGATTTAAAACTTCATTTTTAATT
TAAAAGGATCTAGGTGAAGATCCTTTTTGATAATCTCATGACCAAAATCCCTTAACGTGAGTTTTCGTTC
CACTGAGCGTCAGACCCCGTAGAAAAGATCAAAGGATCTTCTTGAGATCCTTTTTTTCTGCGCGTAATCT
GCTGCTTGCAAACAAAAAAACCACCGCTACCAGCGGTGGTTTGTTTGCCGGATCAAGAGCTACCAACTCT
TTTTCCGAAGGTAACTGGCTTCAGCAGAGCGCAGATACCAAATACTGTTCTTCTAGTGTAGCCGTAGTTA
GGCCACCACTTCAAGAACTCTGTAGCACCGCCTACATACCTCGCTCTGCTAATCCTGTTACCAGTGGCTG
CTGCCAGTGGCGATAAGTCGTGTCTTACCGGGTTGGACTCAAGACGATAGTTACCGGATAAGGCGCAGCG
GTCGGGCTGAACGGGGGGTTCGTGCACACAGCCCAGCTTGGAGCGAACGACCTACACCGAACTGAGATAC
CTACAGCGTGAGCTATGAGAAAGCGCCACGCTTCCCGAAGGGAGAAAGGCGGACAGGTATCCGGTAAGCG
GCAGGGTCGGAACAGGAGAGCGCACGAGGGAGCTTCCAGGGGGAAACGCCTGGTATCTTTATAGTCCTGT
CGGGTTTCGCCACCTCTGACTTGAGCGTCGATTTTTGTGATGCTCGTCAGGGGGGCGGAGCCTATGGAAA
AACGCCAGCAACGCGGCCTTTTTACGGTTCCTGGCCTTTTGCTGGCCTTTTGCTCACATGTTCTTTCCTG
CGTTATCCCCTGATTCTGTGGATAACCGTATTACCGCCTTTGAGTGAGCTGATACCGCTCGCCGCAGCCG
AACGACCGAGCGCAGCGAGTCAGTGAGCGAGGAAGCGGAAGAGCGCCCAATACGCAAACCGCCTCTCCCC
GCGCGTTGGCCGATTCATTAATGCAGCTGGCACGACAGGTTTCCCGACTGGAAAGCGGGCAGTGAGCGCA
ACGCAATTAATGTGAGTTAGCTCACTCATTAGGCACCCCAGGCTTTACACTTTATGCTTCCGGCTCGTAT
GTTGTGTGGAATTGTGAGCGGATAACAATTTCACACGAGCTATTTAGGTGACACTATAGAAGTGAAGCTT
GGTCTCAACCTAGCTTATCAAAGAAAAAACAAGAACAAAACGATGCATAGTTTCTAAAATGTGCTAAAAT
TCAGAAACTGAAACATGATTCATTGTCTGAAACTTTGTTTCAAATTACTGAAAATAATCATTCACTGGAC
CAAAACAAATAAATAAAATAAAATCGAATTTCTGAATTTGGAAATTGGTTTTTGGTTTTTAATTTTAAAC
AAAACAAAAACGAAATTTGAAGGCAATAAATGAGTTAGTTGGTAGGCAGAAGTCACTCGTTCCCACTAGC
TATTATTATTAGAAGAAACGTCCCCACAACTCCAAGGCGTTTCAGTTCCTTTAATTTACTGAATTACCCT
CCTCATATCTATAAAAAATCACCTCTTGTACCAATGCCCCATTTACACATCCTGTCGTTTATTTCTAGAC
TAAGTGGACTACATGTCGGTTATTTGATTCGCACCATGCGTATTTGGATTATCGCTAACACACCCCTTCA
AACAATACGCTTAACTCGTATTACAAAATTTCAAGTGATGAATTATCTATGTATAAGATATAGATAGGAA
CAACTAAGCATCGAGAAATTTGTATATAAATCAACTAGACTTATATATATTTCGATACAGAATTTATACG
TATTATATCAAATTAATTAGTAATTGTTTCCTCTACGTGAGTTTAATTAACAATGATAAGCTACATTGAG
TGTATCAGTTCTAAAACTTTATAGTATGCTACAATCAATTTTTCTAAGTAACAACTTCAAGCAAGGAATC
ACACACACACAGTGGTACATAATAAACTTGATTTTAATATCATATGATCAGCATCATTAACGGAATAAGT
TAAGTAATTCGTCATCCATACTACTAAGTCATATTAAAATCATAATCAAACTTAAAAGCCGATTAGAAAG
AGAGCAAATATATCTAAAAATTCACGAGGAAGACGACAAATGCAAGGAAACACAGCTAGTATTATTAAAC
TTAATAGATATTGGATGAATGACTGCATAATATATATCACATTAAAAGTGGACATAAATTTGCATATGTG
TAATGTACCTCTCCACAATTAATCGCGGACCATTTATTTTACTATTACAAGTCAAGTAACTTTATATTGT
TGATCCATAATTCTTTTCGAACATAAAATCATATACTTAGGCCATTTTCAACTGTCAAAACTCGAATCCG
AGAACCAAATTTCACCATTTTCCAAAAATGATGAGTGTCGACCAAATGGGGTACTACTGTCTAATCAGGA
ACTTGTGAACAAATTTTCAACCTTTTCCAAATAAGACGAGTGTCAACCAACTTTTTCCAACCAAGAGATA
TTGGGTTGCTACACAAATACTTAATAGCCATTGCATATTTATGCATATGCAAATGCAGGGTCGTGGCGTC
AGAAAGAAACATAGGACCCTCAACATATTTAATATTTTGGGAGCTATATTTGACTATTTCATATTAGAAA
ATAATAATAAAAAAGTGTTGGTTTTATATCAAATTGTAATTTACGAAAAACTTATGCTTTTGCGCAATGA
TTTTTGTAAAGTATCTACTATGTTTAGTGTTTACATTGATTAGTAGGCTGCCGTTTTTTTTCTTGTGTAT
TATGTACTATATATGAATATGAACATTTGTAAAAGTGAATCTTGTCATTTTCTTGTTGAAAACATATATA
GTATGTGCAAACAAAGCATAGGTTAATCCAATACCACACAAATAACACGTCAGGTAAATCCAATAATAAA
TCGTATGTGCATGTATGTGTATTCATGTATGTTACATGAATGTCTGAATCAGTCAGTGTACGTATATGAT
GTAGGTGATGTAAATCTTAATGTATGAGCTGTTTCTTGGACCATGGTCCACAATGGATATTGCTCCCCAA
CTACATTAGTCAATCGACTGGCCAATTTTTAATTAAGATAATTAATCCAAACTACCATTAAATATAACTT
TGACCTTTTTTCTATTCATTTTTAGATATTATTGGAACTTACGTAGTTTACATGCATCTCATCCCTTTCT
TTTGCTCCTTGAAAGTGGGTCCAATCACAAAAAATGATCTTATATTTTGTATTTTGTATTTTAAAAACTC
ATAATTATATAGGTTCAAAAATTTAATTAACATCAGTGTATACTATAATTACTACTCTAGCCAACAAGAT
AAATTCATTTTGACATCAGCCAAAAGATAAAAATTTGGTTAAAAACTATTGGATTAGCTTTTAGTATTTA
ATATTTTATGTACTGATTAAATACGAATTTAGAAATCTAGGATATAAGTGAGGGTGTATAATAAGGGAGG
GGTGGACCATTAATAGCGATGTGCAATTAAAAATTATGATTAAGAATCTAGGAAATTTGTAGATTGCTTA
GTTATTTTTATGGCGATCGTCGTGTCAATGTCATGGATTTTGAAACTTTAAATTAATCTCTTAAATTAGC
ACCTACCTTTGAATTTTATAGAATCTTTTTATTTTATATGTTTAATTTTATAGAATCTAACTAGCTTATT
TTGAGATTAAATTGTTTAGTTACTTTTATAACAGTATAAATGTATAATGAGGACCTAAGAATGTAGTCCT
GTAATGTTCTTGCTATTCTACTTAATCTCATCACCAATCAACCATCAAAAGAAGCTAGTACTAATAAAAC
CTGCAGGTATTCGAATAATAATTAAGCTCAAACACTATACTAATTTATGGAGGATTATATATTCAATGAA
TTAGGAACCTCATGATGGACATTATTGACTGATATAATGTGTATACTAATTGTGAGTATTTAAAAACCAT
ACAAAGCATTTATATGTCCACATATATTGGACACACATGCAATCAATGTTCAATATGCTCCACACACAGA
AATAAAAATACTCTTTCTGATCATATGATACATCATACATATACTAAAAAAATCTAAAATGAACTATAAC
CACAAGCATATATAATAACAATGAAATGGTAATGTTTCTTCATTTTTATTTGTTCAAATTCTTATTCGGT
TGTTTTTTCTTACCCTACGAGAATCCGTGAGGTCAAAGGGAAACAGTGATTTTTTTTTTGTATTTTGTTT
TTTAAATTGATGAACTGTAAAACTCTCTCTCTAGAAAAATATATAAGTAGTAGTATGAATTTTCTCTCAC
TAAAAGCATTAATGGACCTTTCGATAATCATAAATGCAATGCACCCTCTCTATGCATTTCGCAATAACTC
CTTTTCCTTCTGCCACATCCTCTTCCTCACCTCTTTCTCTTCTTCCCTTTCTCCTAAGTTCCTCCTCCAC
CAAATTCTCCATTTATTTCGTTAACTATCCTCCATTTGTTTTCTTCTGAAGAGTGATATATTCTACCTTT
CTCTGGTTAAAGAAACTCCCTGAATCCACCGGTTAAACATGAGACCGAATTCTCGCCCTATAGTGAGTCG
TATTACCTGGCCGTCGTTTTACAACGTCGTGACTGGGAAAACCCTGGCGTTACCCAACTTAATCGCCTTG
CAGCACATCCCCCTTTCGCCAGCTGGCGTAATAGCGAAGAGGCCCGCACCGATCGCCCTTCCCAACAGTT
GCGCAGCCTGAATGGCGAATGGCGCCTGATGCGGTATTTTCTCCTTACGCATCTGTGCGGTATTTCACAC
CGCATATGGTGCACTCTCAGTACAATCTGCTCTGATGCCGCATAGTTAAGCCAGCCCCGACACCCGCCAA
CACCCGCTGACGCGCCCTGACGGGCTTGTCTGCTCCCGGCATCCGCTTACAGACAAGCTGTGACCGTCTC
CGGGAGCTGCATGTGTCAGAGGTTTTCACCGTCATCACCGAAACGCGCGA
